Addgene plasmid #132524: His-ZZ-TEV-SNAPf-DYNC2H1
Purpose: Full length human dynein 2 heavy chain DYNC2H1, Sf9 codon optimised. With 8xHis-ZZ tag, TEV cleavage site, SNAPf tag, precission cleavage site at N-terminus. Assembled from synthesised fragments
Depositing lab: Andrew Carter. Depositing organization: MRC Laboratory of Molecular Biology. Publication: Structure of the dynein-2 complex and its assembly with intraflagellar transport trains. Toropova K, Zalyte R, Mukhopadhyay AG, Mladenov M, Carter AP, Roberts AJ. Nat Struct Mol Biol. 2019 Aug 26. pii: 10.1038/s41594-019-0286-y. doi: 10.1038/s41594-019-0286-y. PubMed 31451806.
Backbone
  Vector backbone: pACEBac1
  Backbone manufacturer: Geneva Biotech
  Backbone size w/o insert (bp): 2932
  Total vector size (bp): 17001
  Vector type: Insect Expression
Growth in bacteria
  Bacterial resistance: Gentamicin, 10 μg/mL
  Growth temperature: 37°C
  Growth strain: DH5alpha
  Copy number: Unknown
Gene/Insert
  Gene/Insert name: DYNC2H1 (alt names: Dynein 2 Heavy chain 1; DHC2)
  Species: H. sapiens (human)
  Insert size (bp): 14069
  Mutation: Codon optimised for Sf9 expression
  Entrez Gene: DYNC2H1 (a.k.a. ATD3, DHC1b, DHC2, DNCH2, DYH1B, SRPS2B, SRTD3, hdhc11)
  Tag / fusion protein: 8x His (N terminal on insert); ZZ (N terminal on insert); Linker-TEV-linker-TEV (N terminal on insert); Precission cleavage site (N terminal on insert); SNAPf (N terminal on insert)
Resource information
  A portion of this plasmid was derived from a plasmid made by: Cloned from genes synthesised by Epoch, codon optised for insect cell expression.
Terms and licenses: Academic/Nonprofit Terms; Industry Terms: Not Available to Industry
Depositor comments: Cloned by Ruta Zalyte in Andrew Carter's lab. For cloning strategy, please refer to the Methods section of Toropova et al 2019.
How to cite: His-ZZ-TEV-SNAPf-DYNC2H1 was a gift from Andrew Carter (Addgene plasmid # 132524 ; http://n2t.net/addgene:132524 ; RRID:Addgene_132524)
