[The description below was written by a language model from this plasmid's Addgene catalogue record and pLannotate feature annotations shown in this document.]
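Description:
His-ZZ-TEV-SNAPf-DYNC2H1 is an insect-cell expression plasmid built on the pACEBac1 backbone, a baculovirus transfer vector of the MultiBac type. The 17 kb plasmid is propagated in E. coli through a high-copy ColE1/pUC-type origin and selected with gentamicin, conferred by the aacC1 acetyltransferase gene driven by the class 1 integron Pc promoter. The resistance marker and the expression cassette lie between the Tn7R and Tn7L ends, so the whole segment can be moved by Tn7 transposition into a baculoviral bacmid, from which recombinant virus is made. A single loxP site upstream of the cassette allows Cre-mediated fusion with compatible donor plasmids to assemble multi-gene constructs.

The payload is the full-length human dynein-2 heavy chain, DYNC2H1, the motor implicated in retrograde intraflagellar transport. It was assembled from synthesised fragments and codon-optimised for Sf9 cells. Expression is driven by the very late baculovirus polyhedrin promoter and terminated by an SV40 polyadenylation signal. The short large T antigen and SET1 fragments annotated near the terminator are probably incidental matches to backbone sequence rather than functional parts. The N-terminus carries a composite tag. An 8xHis tag and a ZZ tag (annotated as a protein A fragment, which binds IgG) support affinity purification. Linker-separated TEV protease sites follow, allowing these tags to be removed. Next comes SNAPf, a fast-reacting alkyltransferase variant that allows covalent labelling with benzylguanine dyes or ligands, and then a PreScission cleavage site before the heavy chain. The construct suits production of recombinant, labellable dynein-2 heavy chain for structural and biochemical work, as in the associated study of the dynein-2 complex and intraflagellar transport trains.
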