Features (pLannotate 1.2.2; 13 found; start..end, strand, type, name):
    148..736     +  rep_origin     ori: high-copy-number ColE1/pMB1/pBR322/pUC origin of replication
    871..1094    -  mobile_element Tn7R: mini-Tn7 element (right end of the Tn7 transposon) Tn7
   1161..1694    -  CDS            GmR: gentamycin acetyltransferase; aacC1; confers resistance to gentamycin
   1883..1911    -  promoter       Pc promoter: intI1 (promoter lies within the coding sequence); class 1 integron promoter
   1982..2015    +  protein_bind   loxP: Cre-mediated recombination occurs in the 8-bp core sequence (GCATACAT). Cre recombinase
   2132..2220    +  promoter       polyhedrin promoter: polh from Autographa californica; promoter for the baculovirus polyhedrin gene
   2349..2699    +  CDS            spa (fragment): SPA_STAAU - Experimental evidence at protein level: Swiss-Prot protein existence level 1. Plays a role in the inhibition of the host innate and adaptive immune responses. Possesses five immunoglobulin-binding domains that capture both the fragment crystallizable region (Fc region) and the Fab region (part of Ig that identifies antigen) of immunoglobulins (By similarity). In turn, Staphylococcus aureus is protected from phagocytic killing via inhibition of Ig Fc region. In addition, the host elicited B-cell response is prevented due to a decrease of antibody-secreting cell proliferation that en
   2814..3356    +  CDS            SNAP-tag®: human O6-alkylguanine-DNA-alkyltransferase variant that forms covalent bonds with benzylguanine derivatives fast-reacting variant, optimized for mammalian expression
   3432..16349   +  CDS            DYNC2H1: DYHC2_HUMAN - Also known as DHC1B, DHC2, DNCH2, DYH1B, KIAA1997. Experimental evidence at protein level: Swiss-Prot protein existence level 1. May function as a motor for intraflagellar retrograde transport. Functions in cilia biogenesis. May play a role in transport between endoplasmic reticulum and Golgi or organization of the Golgi in cells (By similarity). From Homo sapiens (Human).
  16396..16479   +  CDS            large T antigen (fragment): large T antigen from SV40 (simian virus 40)
  16502..16623   +  polyA_signal   SV40 poly(A) signal: SV40 polyadenylation signal
  16702..16751   +  CDS            SET1 (fragment): solubility-enhancement tag derived from T7 phage gene 10B
  16794..16959   -  mobile_element Tn7L: mini-Tn7 element (left end of the Tn7 transposon) Tn7
>Addgene plasmid #132524 | His-ZZ-TEV-SNAPf-DYNC2H1 | addgene full sequence | sequence record 261476 | Addgene NGS Result
TATACTTTAGATTGATTTAAAACTTCATTTTTAATTTAAAAGGATCTAGGTGAAGATCCTTTTTGATAAT
CTCATGACCAAAATCCCTTAACGTGAGTTTTCGTTCCACTGAGCGTCAGACCCCGTAGAAAAGATCAAAG
GATCTTCTTGAGATCCTTTTTTTCTGCGCGTAATCTGCTGCTTGCAAACAAAAAAACCACCGCTACCAGC
GGTGGTTTGTTTGCCGGATCAAGAGCTACCAACTCTTTTTCCGAAGGTAACTGGCTTCAGCAGAGCGCAG
ATACCAAATACTGTTCTTCTAGTGTAGCCGTAGTTAGGCCACCACTTCAAGAACTCTGTAGCACCGCCTA
CATACCTCGCTCTGCTAATCCTGTTACCAGTGGCTGCTGCCAGTGGCGATAAGTCGTGTCTTACCGGGTT
GGACTCAAGACGATAGTTACCGGATAAGGCGCAGCGGTCGGGCTGAACGGGGGGTTCGTGCACACAGCCC
AGCTTGGAGCGAACGACCTACACCGAACTGAGATACCTACAGCGTGAGCTATGAGAAAGCGCCACGCTTC
CCGAAGGGAGAAAGGCGGACAGGTATCCGGTAAGCGGCAGGGTCGGAACAGGAGAGCGCACGAGGGAGCT
TCCAGGGGGAAACGCCTGGTATCTTTATAGTCCTGTCGGGTTTCGCCACCTCTGACTTGAGCGTCGATTT
TTGTGATGCTCGTCAGGGGGGCGGAGCCTATGGAAAAACGCCAGCAACGCGGCCTTTTTACGGTTCCTGG
CCTTTTGCTGGCCTTTTGCTCACATGTTCTTTCCTGCGTTATCCCCTGATTGACTTGGGTCGCTCTTCCT
GTGGATGCGCAGATGCCCTGCGTAAGCGGGTGTGGGCGGACAATAAAGTCTTAAACTGAACAAAATAGAT
CTAAACTATGACAATAAAGTCTTAAACTAGACAGAATAGTTGTAAACTGAAATCAGTCCAGTTATGCTGT
GAAAAAGCATACTGGACTTTTGTTATGGCTAAAGCAAACTCTTCATTTTCTGAAGTGCAAATTGCCCGTC
GTATTAAAGAGGGGCGTGGCCAAGGGCATGTAAAGACTATATTCGCGGCGTTGTGACAATTTACCGAACA
ACTCCGCGGCCGGGAAGCCGATCTCGGCTTGAACGAATTGTTAGGTGGCGGTACTTGGGTCGATATCAAA
GTGCATCACTTCTTCCCGTATGCCCAACTTTGTATAGAGAGCCACTGCGGGATCGTCACCGTAATCTGCT
TGCACGTAGATCACATAAGCACCAAGCGCGTTGGCCTCATGCTTGAGGAGATTGATGAGCGCGGTGGCAA
TGCCCTGCCTCCGGTGCTCGCCGGAGACTGCGAGATCATAGATATAGATCTCACTACGCGGCTGCTCAAA
CTTGGGCAGAACGTAAGCCGCGAGAGCGCCAACAACCGCTTCTTGGTCGAAGGCAGCAAGCGCGATGAAT
GTCTTACTACGGAGCAAGTTCCCGAGGTAATCGGAGTCCGGCTGATGTTGGGAGTAGGTGGCTACGTCTC
CGAACTCACGACCGAAAAGATCAAGAGCAGCCCGCATGGATTTGACTTGGTCAGGGCCGAGCCTACATGT
GCGAATGATGCCCATACTTGAGCCACCTAACTTTGTTTTAGGGCGACTGCCCTGCTGCGTAACATCGTTG
CTGCTGCGTAACATCGTTGCTGCTCCATAACATCAAACATCGACCCACGGCGTAACGCGCTTGCTGCTTG
GATGCCCGAGGCATAGACTGTACAAAAAAACAGTCATAACAAGCCATGAAAACCGCCACTGCGCCGTTAC
CACCGCTGCGTTCGGTCAAGGTTCTGGACCAGTTGCGTGAGCGCATACGCTACTTGCATTACAGTTTACG
AACCGAACAGGCTTATGTCAACTGGGTTCGTGCCTTCATCCGTTTCCACGGTGTGCGTCACCCGGCAACC
TTGGGCAGCAGCGAAGTCGCCATAACTTCGTATAGCATACATTATACGAAGTTATCTGTAACTATAACGG
TCCTAAGGTAGCGACGTTTAAACATCCACCATTTGACCCTTCGGCGATGTACTGTGTATAACTGACATAT
GCGTCTATTTGATGCTGTGAAGATACCGCCAATGGAGATAATTAAAATGATAACCATCTCGCAAATAAAT
AAGTATTTTACTGTTTTCGTAACAGTTTTGTAATAAAAAAACCTATAAATATTCCGGATTATTCATACCG
TCCCACCATCGGGCGCGGATCCTCAACATGTCTTACTATCACCACCACCATCACCACCATCACGGTTCAA
TGTGCATGGCTGGCCTCGCCCAGCACGACGAAGCTGTTGACAATAAGTTCAACAAGGAACAGCAGAACGC
TTTCTACGAAATCCTCCACCTGCCAAACCTCAACGAAGAACAGCGCAACGCATTCATCCAATCACTGAAG
GACGACCCATCCCAATCCGCAAACCTGTTGGCCGAAGCAAAGAAGCTGAACGACGCTCAGGCTCCCAAAG
TGGACAATAAGTTCAATAAAGAGCAGCAGAACGCCTTCTATGAGATTCTGCACTTGCCTAACCTGAACGA
GGAACAGCGCAATGCTTTCATCCAGTCTCTGAAGGATGATCCATCACAGAGCGCTAATTTGCTGGCCGAG
GCCAAGAAGCTCAATGATGCTCAAGCTCCCAAGGTGGATGCTAACTCCGCCGGAAAGTCCACTGACTACG
ACATCCCTACAACTGCAAGCGAGAACCTCTACTTCCAAGGCGACTATGACATCCCAACTACAGAGAATCT
CTATTTCCAGGGTGACAAAGACTGCGAAATGAAGCGCACCACCCTGGATAGCCCTCTGGGCAAGCTGGAA
CTGTCTGGGTGCGAACAGGGCCTGCACCGTATCATCTTCCTGGGCAAAGGAACATCTGCCGCCGACGCCG
TGGAAGTGCCTGCCCCAGCCGCCGTGCTGGGCGGACCAGAGCCACTGATGCAGGCCACCGCCTGGCTCAA
CGCCTACTTTCACCAGCCTGAGGCCATCGAGGAGTTCCCTGTGCCAGCCCTGCACCACCCAGTGTTCCAG
CAGGAGAGCTTTACCCGCCAGGTGCTGTGGAAACTGCTGAAAGTGGTGAAGTTCGGAGAGGTCATCAGCT
ACAGCCACCTGGCCGCCCTGGCCGGCAATCCCGCCGCCACCGCCGCCGTGAAAACCGCCCTGAGCGGAAA
TCCCGTGCCCATTCTGATCCCCTGCCACCGGGTGGTGCAGGGCGACCTGGACGTGGGGGGCTACGAGGGC
GGGCTCGCCGTGAAAGAGTGGCTGCTGGCCCACGAGGGCCACAGACTGGGCAAGCCTGGGCTGGGTGGTT
CTCTTGAGGTGCTCTTTCAGGGACCCGATTATGATATCCCTACGACTCTTGAGGTGCTCTTTCAGGGACC
CGCTAACGGAACCGCTGACGTGAGAAAACTGTTCATCTTCACTACCACTCAGAACTACTTTGGCTTGATG
AGCGAATTGTGGGATCAGCCCCTGTTGTGCAACTGCCTCGAAATCAACAATTTCCTCGATGATGGAAACC
AAATGCTGCTGAGGGTGCAGAGATCCGATGCCGGAATTTCTTTCTCAAATACCATCGAGTTTGGCGACAC
AAAGGACAAGGTGCTCGTGTTCTTCAAACTGAGGCCTGAAGTCATCACAGATGAAAACCTGCACGACAAC
ATCCTGGTGTCTTCTATGTTGGAGAGCCCTATCTCTTCTCTCTATCAAGCTGTCAGGCAGGTGTTCGCTC
CAATGCTGCTGAAAGACCAGGAGTGGAGCAGAAACTTTGATCCCAAGCTCCAAAACCTGCTGAGCGAACT
GGAGGCAGGTTTGGGTATCGTGCTGCGCAGATCAGACACTAATCTCACTAAGCTCAAGTTCAAGGAGGAC
GACACCAGGGGCATTTTGACACCCTCAGACGAGTTTCAGTTCTGGATTGAGCAAGCCCACAGGGGCAATA
AGCAGATTAGCAAGGAACGCGCTAACTACTTCAAGGAACTGTTCGAAACCATCGCTAGAGAGTTCTACAA
TCTCGACTCTTTGAGCCTCCTGGAGGTTGTGGACTTGGTCGAAACAACTCAGGATGTCGTCGATGACGTG
TGGAGGCAGACCGAACACGATCACTACCCCGAATCAAGGATGCTCCACCTGCTCGACATCATCGGTGGTT
CCTTTGGAAGATTTGTGCAGAAGAAGCTCGGCACACTGAACCTGTGGGAGGACCCTTACTACCTGGTGAA
AGAATCTCTGAAGGCTGGCATTTCTATCTGCGAGCAATGGGTTATCGTCTGCAATCACCTGACAGGCCAG
GTGTGGCAACGCTACGTGCCACATCCCTGGAAGAATGAGAAGTACTTTCCAGAAACTCTGGATAAGCTCG
GTAAGCGCCTGGAGGAGGTCCTGGCTATCAGAACAATCCACGAAAAGTTTCTGTACTTTCTCCCTGCCTC
TGAGGAGAAAATCATCTGCTTGACCAGAGTCTTCGAACCTTTTACAGGTCTGAACCCCGTGCAGTACAAT
CCCTACACTGAGCCTTTGTGGAAGGCAGCCGTTAGCCAATACGAAAAGATTATCGCTCCCGCTGAGCAGA
AAATCGCTGGCAAGCTGAAGAATTACATCAGCGAAATTCAGGACAGCCCTCAACAGCTGCTCCAGGCATT
CCTGAAGTATAAGGAACTCGTCAAAAGACCTACTATCTCCAAGGAACTGATGCTCGAACGCGAGACTTTG
TTGGCCAGGTTGGTGGACTCCATCAAAGATTTCAGGTTGGACTTTGAGAATAGGTGCAGGGGTATCCCAG
GTGATGCTTCAGGACCTCTGTCCGGTAAGAATTTGTCCGAGGTCGTGAACTCTATCGTCTGGGTTCGCCA
GCTGGAATTGAAAGTCGATGACACAATCAAGATCGCTGAGGCTCTGTTGTCAGACCTGCCAGGATTCAGA
TGCTTCCATCAGAGCGCTAAGGACCTGCTGGACCAACTCAAACTGTATGAACAAGAGCAGTTCGACGATT
GGAGCAGAGACATCCAATCCGGCTTGTCTGACAGCAGGTCCGGACTGTGTATTGAGGCTTCCTCAAGGAT
TATGGAACTCGATTCTAACGACGGCTTGCTGAAGGTGCACTACTCCGACAGGCTCGTGATTCTCTTGCGC
GAAGTCCGCCAGTTGTCTGCCTTGGGCTTCGTGATCCCTGCCAAGATCCAGCAGGTGGCTAACATCGCCC
AGAAATTCTGCAAGCAAGCTATCATCTTGAAGCAAGTGGCCCACTTTTACAATTCCATTGATCAGCAAAT
GATCCAATCCCAACGCCCAATGATGCTCCAGAGCGCTCTCGCTTTCGAGCAGATCATTAAGAACTCAAAA
GCTGGATCTGGCGGTAAGAGCCAAATCACATGGGACAACCCCAAAGAGCTGGAGGGCTATATCCAGAAAT
TGCAGAACGCTGCTGAGAGGCTGGCAACAGAGAATAGGAAATTGCGCAAGTGGCATACCACCTTCTGCGA
GAAAGTGGTGGTGCTGATGAACATTGACTTGCTGCGCCAGCAGCAGAGGTGGAAGGACGGTTTGCAGGAA
CTCAGAACTGGACTGGCTACAGTCGAAGCTCAGGGCTTTCAGGCCAGCGATATGCACGCTTGGAAGCAAC
ACTGGAACCACCAACTGTACAAGGCACTCGAACACCAATATCAAATGGGACTGGAGGCTCTCAACGAGAA
TCTGCCTGAGATCAATATCGACCTCACATACAAGCAGGGTCGCCTCCAATTCAGGCCACCTTTCGAAGAG
ATCAGGGCCAAATACTACAGGGAGATGAAACGCTTCATCGGCATTCCAAACCAGTTCAAGGGAGTGGGCG
AGGCTGGTGATGAGTCAATCTTCAGCATTATGATTGATCGCAATGCTTCCGGATTCTTGACAATCTTCTC
CAAGGCTGAAGACCTGTTCAGGCGCTTGTCTGCTGTCCTGCACCAACACAAAGAATGGATCGTCATTGGA
CAGGTGGACATGGAAGCCTTGGTTGAAAAGCACCTCTTTACTGTGCATGACTGGGAAAAGAACTTTAAGG
CCCTGAAGATCAAAGGAAAGGAGGTCGAAAGGCTCCCATCAGCTGTCAAGGTGGACTGCCTGAACATTAA
CTGCAACCCTGTCAAGACAGTCATTGACGATCTCATTCAGAAACTCTTTGACTTGTTGGTGCTCTCTCTG
AAGAAGTCCATCCAGGCTCACTTGCACGAAATTGACACCTTTGTCACTGAAGCTATGGAAGTGCTGACTA
TCATGCCACAGAGCGTCGAGGAGATCGGCGATGCTAACCTGCAATACTCAAAGCTGCAAGAACGCAAACC
TGAAATCCTGCCACTGTTCCAAGAGGCTGAGGACAAGAACCGCCTGTTGAGGACCGTCGCAGGTGGAGGT
CTGGAGACTATCTCTAATCTGAAAGCTAAGTGGGACAAGTTTGAACTCATGATGGAATCCCACCAGTTGA
TGATTAAGGATCAGATCGAGGTGATGAAGGGTAACGTGAAATCTCGCTTGCAAATCTACTACCAGGAGCT
GGAGAAGTTCAAAGCTAGATGGGATCAGCTCAAACCCGGTGACGACGTGATTGAAACTGGCCAACACAAC
ACTTTGGACAAGTCAGCCAAATTGATCAAGGAGAAGAAGATCGAGTTTGATGATCTGGAAGTGACAAGAA
AGAAGCTGGTGGACGATTGTCACCACTTCAGGCTGGAGGAGCCCAACTTTTCTCTGGCTTCATCCATTTC
AAAAGACATCGAGTCCTGTGCCCAGATTTGGGCATTCTACGAGGAGTTTCAGCAAGGATTCCAAGAAATG
GCTAATGAAGACTGGATCACTTTCCGCACCAAAACATACCTGTTCGAGGAGTTCTTGATGAATTGGCATG
ACAGGCTCCGCAAAGTTGAGGAGCATTCTGTTATGACAGTTAAGTTGCAGTCTGAGGTGGACAAGTACAA
GATCGTGATCCCAATTCTCAAATACGTCAGGGGAGAGCACTTGAGCCCAGATCATTGGCTCGACCTGTTT
AGGCTGCTGGGTTTGCCCAGGGGCACCAGCCTCGAAAAGCTGTTGTTCGGCGACCTGTTGCGCGTGGCTG
ATACTATCGTGGCAAAAGCAGCCGATTTGAAGGACCTGAACTCCAGGGCTCAAGGTGAAGTGACAATTAG
AGAGGCACTCAGGGAATTGGACCTGTGGGGAGTTGGAGCTGTCTTCACACTGATTGACTACGAAGACAGC
CAATCTAGGACTATGAAACTGATCAAGGACTGGAAGGACATCGTGAACCAGGTTGGCGATAACAGATGCC
TCCTGCAAAGCCTCAAAGATTCACCCTACTACAAGGGTTTTGAGGACAAGGTGAGCATTTGGGAGCGCAA
GCTGGCCGAACTGGACGAATACCTCCAAAACCTCAACCACATTCAGAGAAAGTGGGTGTACCTCGAACCC
ATCTTTGGTAGGGGAGCACTGCCCAAGGAACAGACTCGCTTCAATAGGGTGGATGAGGATTTCAGATCCA
TTATGACCGACATCAAGAAAGATAACCGCGTGACTACTCTGACAACTCATGCAGGCATTAGGAACTCTCT
CTTGACCATCCTGGATCAGTTGCAGAGATGTCAGCGCTCCCTCAACGAGTTCCTGGAGGAGAAGAGGTCT
GCTTTTCCACGCTTTTACTTCATTGGAGACGACGACCTCCTGGAGATCCTGGGCCAATCCACAAACCCAT
CTGTCATTCAATCACACTTGAAGAAGCTGTTTGCCGGAATCAATAGCGTTTGCTTTGACGAGAAGTCTAA
GCACATTACAGCTATGAAGAGCCTGGAGGGCGAGGTGGTGCCTTTCAAGAACAAGGTGCCACTCTCTAAC
AATGTCGAAACCTGGCTGAATGATCTCGCCTTGGAAATGAAGAAGACCTTGGAACAACTGCTGAAGGAGT
GTGTCACTACCGGCAGATCCTCCCAAGGAGCCGTTGACCCCTCCTTGTTCCCATCCCAGATCCTGTGTTT
GGCTGAGCAGATTAAGTTTACTGAAGACGTTGAGAACGCTATCAAGGACCACTCTCTGCATCAAATCGAG
ACTCAACTCGTCAACAAGCTGGAACAGTACACTAACATCGACACCAGCTCCGAGGACCCTGGAAACACCG
AGAGCGGAATCCTCGAATTGAAGCTGAAAGCCCTCATCCTGGACATCATCCACAATATCGACGTTGTCAA
GCAGCTGAATCAGATCCAGGTCCACACTACCGAAGACTGGGCTTGGAAGAAGCAATTGAGGTTTTACATG
AAGTCTGATCACACTTGCTGTGTTCAAATGGTGGATTCTGAGTTTCAGTACACCTACGAGTATCAGGGTA
ACGCAAGCAAACTCGTCTATACTCCCCTGACTGACAAGTGCTATCTGACCCTGACCCAGGCCATGAAAAT
GGGCCTGGGTGGCAATCCTTACGGACCAGCTGGTACAGGTAAGACCGAGTCAGTCAAAGCACTCGGTGGA
TTGCTGGGTAGACAAGTGTTGGTGTTCAATTGCGATGAGGGAATCGACGTGAAGTCTATGGGACGCATCT
TCGTCGGTCTGGTCAAGTGTGGCGCTTGGGGCTGCTTCGATGAGTTCAATAGACTGGAGGAGTCTGTCCT
GAGCGCAGTCTCTATGCAGATCCAAACAATTCAGGACGCATTGAAGAACCATAGGACCGTGTGCGAATTG
CTGGGTAAAGAAGTCGAGGTGAACTCCAATTCAGGTATCTTCATCACCATGAATCCAGCAGGAAAGGGCT
ACGGAGGAAGGCAGAAATTGCCTGATAATCTGAAGCAGCTCTTTAGACCCGTTGCAATGTCTCACCCCGA
CAACGAGCTGATTGCTGAGGTCATCCTCTATTCCGAGGGCTTTAAGGACGCTAAGGTCCTCTCCAGAAAG
CTGGTGGCAATCTTCAACCTGTCCAGGGAACTGTTGACACCTCAGCAGCACTACGACTGGGGTCTGAGGG
CTCTGAAGACCGTGTTGAGAGGATCTGGAAATCTCTTGAGACAGCTCAACAAAAGCGGAACCACACAAAA
CGCAAACGAATCCCATATTGTGGTTCAGGCACTCCGCCTGAATACTATGAGCAAGTTCACTTTTACTGAT
TGTACTCGCTTCGATGCTCTGATCAAGGATGTGTTCCCTGGAATCGAGCTGAAAGAAGTGGAATACGACG
AACTCTCAGCCGCATTGAAACAAGTGTTTGAGGAGGCAAACTACGAGATCATCCCTAATCAGATCAAGAA
AGCCTTGGAACTCTACGAACAACTGTGTCAGCGCATGGGTGTCGTGATCGTTGGACCCTCTGGTGCTGGT
AAGTCAACTCTGTGGAGAATGCTGAGAGCCGCTCTCTGCAAAACAGGAAAGGTGGTGAAGCAGTACACCA
TGAACCCAAAAGCCATGCCACGCTACCAGTTGCTCGGTCACATTGACATGGATACCAGAGAATGGTCCGA
CGGCGTCCTGACTAACAGCGCTCGCCAGGTGGTTCGCGAGCCACAGGACGTGAGCAGCTGGATCATCTGC
GACGGCGATATTGACCCTGAGTGGATCGAGTCCCTGAACTCCGTGTTGGACGACAATAGGTTGTTGACAA
TGCCCTCTGGCGAGCGCATCCAATTCGGACCCAATGTGAACTTCGTCTTCGAAACCCACGACTTGAGCTG
TGCTTCTCCCGCTACCATCTCCCGCATGGGAATGATTTTCTTGTCCGACGAGGAGACAGACCTCAACAGC
CTGATCAAGTCTTGGTTGAGAAACCAGCCTGCTGAGTACAGAAACAACCTGGAGAACTGGATCGGTGACT
ACTTCGAGAAAGCTCTCCAGTGGGTCCTGAAACAGAATGACTATGTCGTGGAGACATCCCTGGTTGGTAC
AGTCATGAACGGACTCTCTCACCTGCACGGATGCAGGGACCACGACGAGTTTATCATTAACCTGATCAGG
GGACTCGGAGGCAACCTGAATATGAAGTCAAGACTGGAGTTCACTAAGGAAGTGTTTCATTGGGCCAGAG
AATCACCTCCCGATTTCCATAAACCTATGGACACCTACTACGACTCCACTAGGGGACGCTTGGCTACTTA
CGTGCTCAAGAAGCCAGAAGACCTGACCGCTGATGACTTCAGCAACGGCCTGACCCTGCCCGTTATCCAA
ACTCCAGATATGCAACGCGGTCTGGACTATTTCAAACCCTGGCTGTCCTCCGATACCAAACAGCCATTCA
TCCTCGTGGGTCCCGAAGGCTGCGGAAAAGGAATGCTGCTCAGGTACGCATTTTCCCAACTCCGCTCTAC
CCAAATCGCTACAGTGCATTGCTCAGCTCAAACAACTAGCAGGCACCTGCTGCAAAAGCTCTCCCAAACA
TGCATGGTGATTTCTACCAACACCGGCAGGGTCTATAGACCAAAGGATTGCGAACGCCTGGTCCTGTACT
TGAAAGACATCAACCTCCCTAAGTTGGACAAGTGGGGCACTTCAACTCTCGTGGCTTTTCTCCAGCAAGT
TCTCACCTATCAAGGTTTCTATGATGAAAACTTGGAGTGGGTCGGATTGGAGAATATCCAGATCGTGGCC
TCAATGTCTGCCGGAGGCAGGTTGGGAAGACACAAACTGACCACACGCTTCACTAGCATCGTGCGCCTCT
GTTCTATCGATTATCCTGAGAGAGAGCAATTGCAGACCATCTACGGAGCCTACCTGGAACCCGTTCTGCA
CAAGAACCTGAAGAACCACAGCATCTGGGGAAGCTCCAGCAAAATCTACTTGCTGGCTGGATCTATGGTG
CAGGTGTACGAGCAGGTTAGGGCCAAATTCACCGTGGACGATTACAGCCATTACTTCTTCACTCCTTGCA
TTTTGACCCAGTGGGTGCTCGGTTTGTTCCGCTACGATTTGGAGGGAGGCTCATCAAACCACCCACTCGA
CTACGTGTTGGAGATCGTTGCATACGAAGCTAGGAGGTTGTTCAGGGACAAGATCGTGGGAGCCAAAGAA
CTGCACCTGTTCGACATCATCCTGACCTCTGTCTTCCAAGGCGATTGGGGATCTGACATCCTGGATAACA
TGTCTGACTCCTTCTATGTGACCTGGGGAGCAAGACATAACTCCGGTGCTCGCGCTGCCCCAGGTCAGCC
CCTGCCACCACACGGTAAACCTCTGGGTAAGCTGAACAGCACCGACCTGAAAGATGTTATCAAGAAAGGC
CTGATCCATTACGGACGCGACAACCAAAACCTGGATATTCTCCTCTTCCACGAGGTCCTGGAATACATGA
GCAGAATTGATAGAGTGCTGTCCTTTCCCGGAGGCAGCCTGCTGCTGGCAGGAAGAAGCGGAGTCGGTCG
CAGAACCATCACAAGCCTCGTTTCCCACATGCATGGTGCAGTCCTCTTCTCTCCTAAGATTTCAAGAGGT
TATGAACTCAAACAGTTTAAGAATGACCTCAAGCATGTCCTCCAGCTGGCTGGAATCGAGGCCCAGCAGG
TCGTCCTGCTCCTGGAAGACTACCAGTTCGTCCATCCAACATTCCTGGAGATGATCAATTCATTGCTCAG
CTCCGGAGAGGTGCCAGGTCTGTATACCCTGGAGGAGCTGGAACCCCTCCTGCTGCCTCTGAAGGACCAG
GCTTCACAGGACGGATTCTTCGGTCCAGTCTTCAACTACTTCACATACCGCATTCAACAGAATCTGCATA
TTGTCCTGATCATGGACTCTGCAAATTCAAACTTCATGATTAACTGTGAATCCAACCCAGCTCTCCATAA
GAAATGCCAAGTGCTGTGGATGGAAGGATGGAGCAATAGCTCTATGAAGAAGATTCCCGAGATGCTGTTC
TCTGAAACAGGTGGCGGAGAGAAGTACAATGACAAGAAGAGAAAGGAAGAAAAGAAGAAGAACTCCGTGG
ACCCCGATTTTCTCAAGTCTTTTCTCCTGATCCATGAATCTTGCAAGGCTTATGGTGCCACCCCTTCCCA
GTACATGACTTTTCTCCACGTCTATTCTGCTATCTCCTCTAGCAAGAAGAAGGAACTGCTGAAGCGCCAA
TCCCATCTCCAAGCAGGCGTTAGCAAGCTGAATGAAGCAAAGGCCTTGGTGGACGAGTTGAACCGCAAAG
CTGGAGAACAGAGCGTTCTCCTCAAGACCAAACAGGACGAAGCTGATGCCGCTTTGCAAATGATCACCGT
CTCAATGCAGGATGCTTCCGAACAGAAAACTGAACTGGAGAGATTGAAGCACCGCATCGCCGAGGAAGTT
GTGAAAATCGAGGAAAGGAAGAACAAAATCGATGATGAGCTGAAGGAGGTGCAACCTCTGGTTAATGAAG
CCAAGCTGGCCGTGGGTAACATCAAGCCAGAGTCTCTCAGCGAGATTAGGTCCTTGAGAATGCCTCCAGA
CGTGATCAGGGACATCCTGGAAGGCGTGCTCAGGCTCATGGGAATCTTCGACACTTCTTGGGTGTCCATG
AAGAGCTTCTTGGCAAAACGCGGTGTTAGGGAAGACATCGCTACCTTTGATGCAAGGAACATCTCAAAGG
AAATTCGCGAGTCCGTTGAGGAACTCCTCTTTAAGAACAAGGGTTCATTCGATCCCAAGAATGCTAAACG
CGCTTCTACTGCTGCCGCTCCCTTGGCAGCCTGGGTGAAGGCCAATATCCAGTACTCTCATGTGCTGGAA
AGAATCCACCCACTGGAAACTGAGCAAGCTGGACTGGAGTCAAATCTGAAGAAAACCGAAGATAGGAAAA
GAAAACTGGAGGAGCTGTTGAACTCAGTGGGACAGAAAGTGTCCGAGCTGAAGGAAAAGTTCCAGTCCAG
AACTTCAGAAGCTGCCAAACTGGAAGCAGAGGTCAGCAAGGCTCAGGAAACAATCAAAGCCGCAGAAGTG
TTGATTAACCAGCTGGACCGCGAACACAAAAGATGGAACGCACAGGTGGTGGAAATCACTGAAGAACTGG
CCACCCTGCCAAAGAGAGCACAACTCGCAGCTGCTTTCATTACATATCTCTCAGCCGCTCCAGAATCTCT
GAGAAAGACTTGCCTGGAAGAGTGGACCAAATCTGCCGGACTGGAAAAGTTTGACCTCCGCAGGTTCCTG
TGTACTGAATCCGAGCAGCTCATCTGGAAGTCTGAGGGTCTGCCTTCTGACGATCTGTCCATCGAAAACG
CCCTGGTCATTTTGCAGTCCAGAGTCTGCCCTTTTCTGATCGATCCAAGCTCCCAGGCTACCGAGTGGCT
GAAAACACATCTCAAAGACTCAAGACTGGAGGTGATCAACCAGCAAGACTCCAACTTCATTACTGCTCTG
GAGCTGGCTGTGAGGTTCGGCAAGACCCTCATTATCCAGGAAATGGATGGTGTCGAGCCTGTTCTCTATC
CCCTGCTCCGCAGGGACCTGGTTGCTCAGGGTCCAAGGTACGTGGTCCAGATCGGCGATAAGATCATTGA
TTACAATGAAGAGTTCCGCCTCTTTCTGTCAACTAGAAACCCAAACCCCTTCATCCCTCCAGACGCTGCC
TCAATTGTGACAGAGGTGAATTTCACCACTACACGCTCTGGCCTGAGAGGACAGCTCCTGGCCCTGACCA
TCCAGCACGAGAAACCTGATCTCGAAGAGCAGAAAACTAAGTTGCTGCAACAAGAGGAAGATAAGAAGAT
CCAATTGGCTAAGTTGGAGGAAAGCCTCTTGGAGACTCTGGCAACTTCACAGGGAAACATCTTGGAAAAC
AAGGACCTGATCGAGAGCCTGAACCAGACAAAGGCAAGCAGCGCACTGATCCAGGAGTCCTTGAAGGAAA
GCTACAAACTGCAAATCAGCCTGGACCAGGAGAGAGACGCCTACTTGCCTCTGGCAGAATCCGCCTCCAA
AATGTATTTCATTATCAGCGACCTGTCTAAGATCAACAACATGTATAGGTTCTCTCTCGCAGCCTTTCTG
AGATTGTTCCAAAGAGCCCTCCAAAACAAGCAGGACAGCGAAAACACTGAGCAACGCATCCAATCTCTGA
TTTCCTCACTGCAACACATGGTGTATGAATACATTTGTAGATGTCTGTTCAAGGCAGACCAGCTCATGTT
CGCCCTGCACTTTGTGAGGGGTATGCATCCAGAACTCTTTCAAGAGAATGAGTGGGACACTTTTACAGGT
GTCGTCGTCGGAGACATGCTCCGCAAGGCCGACAGCCAACAGAAAATCCGCGACCAGCTGCCCTCCTGGA
TTGACCAGGAGCGCAGCTGGGCAGTCGCAACACTCAAGATCGCTTTGCCCTCACTCTATCAGACCCTCTG
TTTTGAGGACGCAGCCTTGTGGCGCACCTATTACAACAATTCCATGTGCGAGCAGGAGTTTCCCTCCATC
CTGGCCAAGAAGGTGTCTCTCTTCCAACAAATTCTCGTGGTTCAGGTCCTGAGGCCTGATAGACTGCAAT
CAGCTATGGCCCTGTTCGCATGTAAAACCCTGGGCCTCAAGGAAGTCTCCCCACTGCCACTGAATCTGAA
GAGGCTCTACAAAGAAACTCTGGAGATCGAGCCCATTTTGATTATCATCTCCCCAGGTGCAGATCCCTCT
CAGGAGTTGCAAGAGCTGGCTAACGCAGAGAGGTCAGGCGAATGCTACCATCAGGTCGCTATGGGCCAGG
GCCAGGCTGACCTGGCAATTCAGATGCTGAAAGAATGCGCTCGCAACGGCGACTGGCTGTGTTTGAAGAA
TCTGCACCTGGTCGTTTCTTGGCTGCCAGTGCTGGAGAAGGAACTGAACACCTTGCAGCCAAAGGATACC
TTCAGATTGTGGCTGACTGCCGAGGTTCACCCCAACTTCACACCAATCCTGTTGCAATCTAGCCTCAAGA
TCACCTACGAATCCCCTCCAGGTCTGAAGAAGAACCTCATGAGAACTTACGAGTCATGGACTCCTGAACA
AATCTCAAAGAAAGATAACACCCACAGGGCTCATGCTCTGTTTAGCCTCGCCTGGTTTCACGCTGCATGT
CAGGAAAGAAGAAACTACATCCCACAGGGTTGGACCAAATTCTACGAGTTCTCATTGTCCGATTTGAGGG
CAGGTTACAATATCATCGACAGACTGTTTGACGGAGCAAAAGATGTGCAGTGGGAGTTCGTTCACGGTCT
GCTCGAAAATGCTATCTACGGAGGTAGGATTGACAACTATTTCGATCTGCGCGTCCTGCAAAGCTACTTG
AAGCAGTTCTTCAACTCCTCTGTGATCGACGTGTTCAACCAGAGAAACAAGAAGAGCATTTTCCCCTACT
CAGTGTCTCTGCCTCAGTCCTGTAGCATCCTGGACTATAGGGCAGTGATTGAAAAGATCCCCGAAGACGA
CAAACCCTCATTCTTTGGACTGCCTGCAAACATCGCAAGATCCTCACAGCGCATGATCTCATCTCAGGTG
ATTTCTCAGTTGAGGATTCTCGGTAGGTCCATCACTGCTGGTTCCAAGTTCGACCGCGAAATCTGGTCTA
ACGAGTTGTCTCCTGTCTTGAACCTCTGGAAGAAACTCAACCAAAACTCTAACCTGATTCACCAAAAGGT
GCCTCCACCCAACGACAGGCAGGGCTCACCCATCCTCTCTTTCATCATCCTGGAACAGTTCAACGCTATC
AGGCTGGTGCAATCTGTCCATCAGTCCCTGGCTGCCCTGAGCAAGGTTATCAGAGGTACAACACTGCTCA
GCTCAGAAGTTCAAAAGCTGGCCTCTGCCCTGTTGAATCAGAAATGTCCACTGGCCTGGCAAAGCAAATG
GGAAGGCCCAGAAGATCCCCTGCAATATCTCAGAGGACTGGTTGCCAGAGCCCTCGCTATTCAGAACTGG
GTCGATAAGGCTGAAAAGCAGGCCTTGTTGTCTGAGACTCTGGACTTGTCAGAGCTGTTCCACCCTGATA
CCTTCCTGAACGCACTCCGCCAAGAAACTGCACGCGCAGTGGGTAGATCCGTGGACTCTTTGAAATTCGT
TGCATCTTGGAAGGGTCGCTTGCAAGAAGCAAAGCTCCAGATTAAGATCAGCGGATTGCTGCTGGAGGGC
TGTAGCTTTGACGGTAACCAACTGAGCGAGAATCAACTGGATTCACCTTCTGTCTCCTCAGTTCTGCCTT
GCTTCATGGGTTGGATTCCACAAGACGCTTGTGGACCATATTCTCCTGACGAATGCATTAGCCTCCCCGT
CTACACTAGCGCAGAGCGCGACAGGGTTGTGACCAACATCGACGTTCCTTGCGGAGGTAACCAGGACCAG
TGGATTCAATGCGGAGCAGCACTGTTCCTCAAGAATCAGTAACTAGAGCCTGCAGTCTCGACAAGCTTGT
CGAGAAGTACTAGAGGATCATAATCAGCCATACCACATTTGTAGAGGTTTTACTTGCTTTAAAAAACCTC
CCACACCTCCCCCTGAACCTGAAACATAAAATGAATGCAATTGTTGTTGTTAACTTGTTTATTGCAGCTT
ATAATGGTTACAAATAAAGCAATAGCATCACAAATTTCACAAATAAAGCATTTTTTTCACTGCATTCTAG
TTGTGGTTTGTCCAAACTCATCAATGTATCTTATCATGTCTGGAAACATCCACCATTTAAATGGAGTTAG
GTTTAAACGGATCTGATCACTGCTTGAGCCTAGAAGATCCGGCTGCTAACAAAGCCCGAAAGGAAGCTGA
GTTGGCTGCTGCCACCGCTGAGCAATAACTATCATAACCCCTAGGGTATACCCATCTAATTGGAACCAGA
TAAGTGAAATCTAGTTCCAAACTATTTTGTCATTTTTAATTTTCGTATTAGCTTACGACGCTACACCCAG
TTCCCATCTATTTTGTCACTCTTCCCTAAATAATCCTTAAAAACTCCATTTCCACCCCTCCCAGTTCCCA
ACTATTTTGTCCGCCCACAACCGGTTGACTTGGGTCAACTGTCAGACCAAGTTTACTCATA
